Addgene plasmid #185238: pST_CI016_HUMAN (pBS0747)
Purpose: For the mammalian expression of the human protein CI016_HUMAN. This is one of the top performing targets in our apoptosis assay (it protected from apoptosis).
Depositing lab: Pamela Silver. Depositing organization: Harvard Medical School. Publication: Natural and Designed Proteins Inspired by Extremotolerant Organisms Can Form Condensates and Attenuate Apoptosis in Human Cells. Veling MT, Nguyen DT, Thadani NN, Oster ME, Rollins NJ, Brock KP, Bethel NP, Lim S, Baker D, Way JC, Marks DS, Chang RL, Silver PA. ACS Synth Biol. 2022 Mar 18;11(3):1292-1302. doi: 10.1021/acssynbio.1c00572. Epub 2022 Feb 18. PubMed 35176859.
Backbone
  Vector backbone: YK 02
  Vector type: Mammalian Expression
Growth in bacteria
  Bacterial resistance: Ampicillin, 100 μg/mL
  Growth temperature: 37°C
  Growth strain: DH5alpha
  Copy number: High Copy
Gene/Insert
  Gene/Insert name: CI016_HUMAN
  Species: H. sapiens (human)
  Insert size (bp): 447
  Cloning method: Gibson Cloning
Terms and licenses: Academic/Nonprofit Terms; Industry Terms: Not Available to Industry
Depositor comments: This is one of the top performing targets in our apoptosis assay (it protected from apoptosis). See supplemental table 2 in our paper to see its performance in our assay. The negative control for this assay is pSecTag2 B which can be obtained from Thermo here https://www.thermofisher.com/order/catalog/product/V90020
How to cite: pST_CI016_HUMAN (pBS0747) was a gift from Pamela Silver (Addgene plasmid # 185238 ; http://n2t.net/addgene:185238 ; RRID:Addgene_185238)
