[The description below was written by a language model from this plasmid's Addgene catalogue record and pLannotate feature annotations shown in this document.]
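Description:
pST_CI016_HUMAN (pBS0747) is a 5,357 nt mammalian expression plasmid built on a backbone recorded as YK 02, made by Gibson cloning to express the human protein CI016_HUMAN. The feature annotation identifies this protein as BBLN, also known as C9orf16. It is maintained in E. coli at high copy through a ColE1/pUC-type origin and selected with ampicillin via the bla gene and its native promoter. An f1 origin is also present, and short remnants of lac regulatory elements, lacI and the pBR322 bom region are carried over from the cloning vector lineage.

The open reading frame sits downstream of the human cytomegalovirus immediate early enhancer and promoter, which drive strong constitutive transcription in mammalian cells, and upstream of the bovine growth hormone polyadenylation signal. A T7 promoter lies between the CMV promoter and the coding region. The annotated BBLN match spans about 250 nt, whereas the catalogue lists a 447 bp insert. The record does not say what occupies the remaining sequence between the annotated CDS and the poly(A) signal, and no tags are annotated. A brief hit to a truncated HIV-1 LTR at the end of the CMV promoter is only a fragment, and nothing else in the record suggests a lentiviral vector. A second cassette places the Sh ble bleomycin/Zeocin resistance gene under tandem SV40 early and bacterial EM7 promoters with an SV40 poly(A) signal, so Zeocin selection is possible in both mammalian cells and bacteria.

The depositor describes this construct as one of the best performing candidates in an apoptosis assay in human cells, where its expression protected against apoptosis. The assay was part of a study of natural and designed proteins inspired by extremotolerant organisms. The empty pSecTag2 B vector served as the negative control.
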