Features (pLannotate 1.2.2; 21 found; start..end, strand, type, name):
     40..92      -  misc_feature   bom (fragment): basis of mobility region from pBR322
    247..626     +  enhancer       CMV enhancer: human cytomegalovirus immediate early enhancer
    627..830     +  promoter       CMV promoter: human cytomegalovirus (CMV) immediate early promoter
    826..859     +  LTR            5' LTR (truncated) (fragment): truncated 5' long terminal repeat (LTR) from HIV-1
    875..893     +  promoter       T7 promoter: promoter for bacteriophage T7 RNA polymerase
    917..1165    +  CDS            BBLN: BBLN_HUMAN - Also known as C9orf16. Experimental evidence at protein level: Swiss-Prot protein existence level 1. From Homo sapiens (Human).
   1383..1607    +  polyA_signal   bGH poly(A) signal: bovine growth hormone polyadenylation signal
   1611..1632    +  promoter       SV40 promoter (fragment): SV40 enhancer and early promoter
   1653..2081    +  rep_origin     f1 ori (sequence partly withheld): f1 bacteriophage origin of replication; arrow indicates direction of (+) strand synthesis
   2095..2424    +  promoter       SV40 promoter: SV40 enhancer and early promoter
   2472..2519    +  promoter       EM7 promoter: synthetic bacterial promoter&nbsp
   2538..2912    +  CDS            BleoR: antibiotic-binding protein; Sh ble from Streptoalloteichus hindustanus; confers resistance to bleomycin, phleomycin, and Zeocin™
   2922..3047    +  CDS            ble (fragment): BLE_KLEPN - Experimental evidence at protein level: Swiss-Prot protein existence level 1. Binding protein with a strong affinity to the bleomycin family of antibiotics. Binds to CL990; an antimitotic-antibiotic compound. From Klebsiella pneumoniae.
   3042..3163    +  polyA_signal   SV40 poly(A) signal: SV40 polyadenylation signal
   3236..3252    -  protein_bind   lac operator: The lac repressor binds to the lac operator to inhibit transcription in E. coli. This inhibition can be relieved by adding lactose or isopropyl-β-D-thiogalactopyranoside (IPTG). lac repressor encoded by lacI
   3260..3290    -  promoter       lac promoter: promoter for the E. coli lac operon
   3305..3326    -  protein_bind   CAP binding site: CAP binding activates transcription in the presence of cAMP. E. coli catabolite activator protein
   3339..3431    -  CDS            lacI (fragment): lac repressor; lacI; The lac repressor binds to the lac operator to inhibit transcription in E. coli. This inhibition can be relieved by adding lactose or isopropyl-β-D-thiogalactopyranoside (IPTG).
   3614..4202    -  rep_origin     ori: high-copy-number ColE1/pMB1/pBR322/pUC origin of replication
   4373..5233    -  CDS            AmpR: β-lactamase; bla; confers resistance to ampicillin, carbenicillin, and related antibiotics
   5234..5338    -  promoter       AmpR promoter: bla
>Addgene plasmid #185238 | pST_CI016_HUMAN (pBS0747) | addgene full sequence | sequence record 363737 | Addgene NGS Result
CCACCTGACGTCGACGGATCGGGAGATCTCCCGATCCCCTATGGTGCACTCTCAGTACAATCTGCTCTGA
TGCCGCATAGTTAAGCCAGTATCTGCTCCCTGCTTGTGTGTTGGAGGTCGCTGAGTAGTGCGCGAGCAAA
ATTTAAGCTACAACAAGGCAAGGCTTGACCGACAATTGCATGAAGAATCTGCTTAGGGTTAGGCGTTTTG
CGCTGCTTCGCGATGTACGGGCCAGATATACGCGTTGACATTGATTATTGACTAGTTATTAATAGTAATC
AATTACGGGGTCATTAGTTCATAGCCCATATATGGAGTTCCGCGTTACATAACTTACGGTAAATGGCCCG
CCTGGCTGACCGCCCAACGACCCCCGCCCATTGACGTCAATAATGACGTATGTTCCCATAGTAACGCCAA
TAGGGACTTTCCATTGACGTCAATGGGTGGAGTATTTACGGTAAACTGCCCACTTGGCAGTACATCAAGT
GTATCATATGCCAAGTACGCCCCCTATTGACGTCAATGACGGTAAATGGCCCGCCTGGCATTATGCCCAG
TACATGACCTTATGGGACTTTCCTACTTGGCAGTACATCTACGTATTAGTCATCGCTATTACCATGGTGA
TGCGGTTTTGGCAGTACATCAATGGGCGTGGATAGCGGTTTGACTCACGGGGATTTCCAAGTCTCCACCC
CATTGACGTCAATGGGAGTTTGTTTTGGCACCAAAATCAACGGGACTTTCCAAAATGTCGTAACAACTCC
GCCCCATTGACGCAAATGGGCGGTAGGCGTGTACGGTGGGAGGTCTATATAAGCAGAGCTCTCTGGCTAA
CTAGAGAACCCACTGCTTACTGGCTTATCGAAATTAATACGACTCACTATAGGGAGACCCAAGCTGGCTA
GCCACCATGTCGGGCCCCAACGGAGACCTGGGGATGCCGGTGGAGGCGGGAGCGGAAGGCGAGGAGGACG
GCTTCGGGGAAGCAGAATACGCTGCCATCAACTCCATGCTGGACCAGATCAACTCCTGTCTGGACCACCT
GGAGGAGAAGAATGACCACCTCCACGCCCGCCTCCAGGAGCTGCTGGAGTCCAACCGGCAGACACGCCTG
GAGTTCCAGCAGCAGCTCGGGGAGGCCCCCAGTGATGCCAGCCCCTGATGAATTGCCAATTGAAATTTGA
CGGCCTATGTCACTGAAACTATCCAAACACCCCATGTCGATACTGAACGTATCGACGCATACCTCCTTCC
TTGAAAACGCACAATCATACAACTGGGCACATAATGCGTACGCCCATCTAGTACACCCATCTCTGTAGGT
CCAGTTCAAGAGCTGGAAGAGCACCCTCCACTTACCCGCTGATCAGCCTCGACTGTGCCTTCTAGTTGCC
AGCCATCTGTTGTTTGCCCCTCCCCCGTGCCTTCCTTGACCCTGGAAGGTGCCACTCCCACTGTCCTTTC
CTAATAAAATGAGGAAATTGCATCGCATTGTCTGAGTAGGTGTCATTCTATTCTGGGGGGTGGGGTGGGG
CAGGACAGCAAGGGGGAGGATTGGGAAGACAATAGCAGGCATGCTGGGGATGCGGTGGGCTCTATGGCTT
CTGAGGCGGAAAGAACCAGCTGGGGCTCTAGGGGGTATCCCC
[124 nt withheld, positions 1653-1776]
C
[91 nt withheld, positions 1778-1868]
A
[49 nt withheld, positions 1870-1918]
CCTTTGACGTTGGAGTCCACGTTCTTT
[37 nt withheld, positions 1946-1982]
ACCCTATCTCGGTCTATTCTTTTGATTTATAAGGGATTTTGCCGATTTCGGCCTATTGGTTAAAAAATGA
GCTGATTTAACAAAAATTTAACGCGAATTAATTCTGTGGAATGTGTGTCAGTTAGGGTGTGGAAAGTCCC
CAGGCTCCCCAGCAGGCAGAAGTATGCAAAGCATGCATCTCAATTAGTCAGCAACCAGGTGTGGAAAGTC
CCCAGGCTCCCCAGCAGGCAGAAGTATGCAAAGCATGCATCTCAATTAGTCAGCAACCATAGTCCCGCCC
CTAACTCCGCCCATCCCGCCCCTAACTCCGCCCAGTTCCGCCCATTCTCCGCCCCATGGCTGACTAATTT
TTTTTATTTATGCAGAGGCCGAGGCCGCCTCTGCCTCTGAGCTATTCCAGAAGTAGTGAGGAGGCTTTTT
TGGAGGCCTAGGCTTTTGCAAAAAGCTCCCGGGAGCTTGTATATCCATTTTCGGATCTGATCAGCACGTG
TTGACAATTAATCATCGGCATAGTATATCGGCATAGTATAATACGACAAGGTGAGGAACTAAACCATGGC
CAAGTTGACCAGTGCCGTTCCGGTGCTCACCGCGCGCGACGTCGCCGGAGCGGTCGAGTTCTGGACCGAC
CGGCTCGGGTTCTCCCGGGACTTCGTGGAGGACGACTTCGCCGGTGTGGTCCGGGACGACGTGACCCTGT
TCATCAGCGCGGTCCAGGACCAGGTGGTGCCGGACAACACCCTGGCCTGGGTGTGGGTGCGCGGCCTGGA
CGAGCTGTACGCCGAGTGGTCGGAGGTCGTGTCCACGAACTTCCGGGACGCCTCCGGGCCGGCCATGACC
GAGATCGGCGAGCAGCCGTGGGGGCGGGAGTTCGCCCTGCGCGACCCGGCCGGCAACTGCGTGCACTTCG
TGGCCGAGGAGCAGGACTGACACGTGCTACGAGATTTCGATTCCACCGCCGCCTTCTATGAAAGGTTGGG
CTTCGGAATCGTTTTCCGGGACGCCGGCTGGATGATCCTCCAGCGCGGGGATCTCATGCTGGAGTTCTTC
GCCCACCCCAACTTGTTTATTGCAGCTTATAATGGTTACAAATAAAGCAATAGCATCACAAATTTCACAA
ATAAAGCATTTTTTTCACTGCATTCTAGTTGTGGTTTGTCCAAACTCATCAATGTATCTTATCATGTCTG
TATACCGTCGACCTCTAGCTAGAGCTTGGCGTAATCATGGTCATAGCTGTTTCCTGTGTGAAATTGTTAT
CCGCTCACAATTCCACACAACATACGAGCCGGAAGCATAAAGTGTAAAGCCTGGGGTGCCTAATGAGTGA
GCTAACTTACATTAATTGCGTTGCGCTCACTGCCCGCTTTCCAGTCGGGAAACCTGTCGTGCCAGCTGCA
TTAATGAATCGGCCAACGCGCGGGGAGAGGCGGTTTGCGTATTGGGCGCTCTTCCGCTTCCTCGCTCACT
GACTCGCTGCGCTCGGTCGTTCGGCTGCGGCGAGCGGTATCAGCTCACTCAAAGGCGGTAATACGGTTAT
CCACAGAATCAGGGGATAACGCAGGAAAGAACATGTGAGCAAAAGGCCAGCAAAAGGCCAGGAACCGTAA
AAAGGCCGCGTTGCTGGCGTTTTTCCATAGGCTCCGCCCCCCTGACGAGCATCACAAAAATCGACGCTCA
AGTCAGAGGTGGCGAAACCCGACAGGACTATAAAGATACCAGGCGTTTCCCCCTGGAAGCTCCCTCGTGC
GCTCTCCTGTTCCGACCCTGCCGCTTACCGGATACCTGTCCGCCTTTCTCCCTTCGGGAAGCGTGGCGCT
TTCTCATAGCTCACGCTGTAGGTATCTCAGTTCGGTGTAGGTCGTTCGCTCCAAGCTGGGCTGTGTGCAC
GAACCCCCCGTTCAGCCCGACCGCTGCGCCTTATCCGGTAACTATCGTCTTGAGTCCAACCCGGTAAGAC
ACGACTTATCGCCACTGGCAGCAGCCACTGGTAACAGGATTAGCAGAGCGAGGTATGTAGGCGGTGCTAC
AGAGTTCTTGAAGTGGTGGCCTAACTACGGCTACACTAGAAGAACAGTATTTGGTATCTGCGCTCTGCTG
AAGCCAGTTACCTTCGGAAAAAGAGTTGGTAGCTCTTGATCCGGCAAACAAACCACCGCTGGTAGCGGTG
GTTTTTTTGTTTGCAAGCAGCAGATTACGCGCAGAAAAAAAGGATCTCAAGAAGATCCTTTGATCTTTTC
TACGGGGTCTGACGCTCAGTGGAACGAAAACTCACGTTAAGGGATTTTGGTCATGAGATTATCAAAAAGG
ATCTTCACCTAGATCCTTTTAAATTAAAAATGAAGTTTTAAATCAATCTAAAGTATATATGAGTAAACTT
GGTCTGACAGTTACCAATGCTTAATCAGTGAGGCACCTATCTCAGCGATCTGTCTATTTCGTTCATCCAT
AGTTGCCTGACTCCCCGTCGTGTAGATAACTACGATACGGGAGGGCTTACCATCTGGCCCCAGTGCTGCA
ATGATACCGCGAGACCCACGCTCACCGGCTCCAGATTTATCAGCAATAAACCAGCCAGCCGGAAGGGCCG
AGCGCAGAAGTGGTCCTGCAACTTTATCCGCCTCCATCCAGTCTATTAATTGTTGCCGGGAAGCTAGAGT
AAGTAGTTCGCCAGTTAATAGTTTGCGCAACGTTGTTGCCATTGCTACAGGCATCGTGGTGTCACGCTCG
TCGTTTGGTATGGCTTCATTCAGCTCCGGTTCCCAACGATCAAGGCGAGTTACATGATCCCCCATGTTGT
GCAAAAAAGCGGTTAGCTCCTTCGGTCCTCCGATCGTTGTCAGAAGTAAGTTGGCCGCAGTGTTATCACT
CATGGTTATGGCAGCACTGCATAATTCTCTTACTGTCATGCCATCCGTAAGATGCTTTTCTGTGACTGGT
GAGTACTCAACCAAGTCATTCTGAGAATAGTGTATGCGGCGACCGAGTTGCTCTTGCCCGGCGTCAATAC
GGGATAATACCGCGCCACATAGCAGAACTTTAAAAGTGCTCATCATTGGAAAACGTTCTTCGGGGCGAAA
ACTCTCAAGGATCTTACCGCTGTTGAGATCCAGTTCGATGTAACCCACTCGTGCACCCAACTGATCTTCA
GCATCTTTTACTTTCACCAGCGTTTCTGGGTGAGCAAAAACAGGAAGGCAAAATGCCGCAAAAAAGGGAA
TAAGGGCGACACGGAAATGTTGAATACTCATACTCTTCCTTTTTCAATATTATTGAAGCATTTATCAGGG
TTATTGTCTCATGAGCGGATACATATTTGAATGTATTTAGAAAAATAAACAAATAGGGGTTCCGCGCACA
TTTCCCCGAAAAGTG
